Addgene plasmid #12062: pAG77 GLCCI1 3'UTR mut
Depositing lab: David Bartel. Depositing organization: Whitehead Institute for Biomedical Research. Publication: The widespread impact of mammalian MicroRNAs on mRNA repression and evolution. Farh KK, Grimson A, Jan C, Lewis BP, Johnston WK, Lim LP, Burge CB, Bartel DP. Science. 2005 Dec 16. 310(5755):1817-21. 10.1126/science.1121158 PubMed 16308420.
Backbone
  Vector backbone: pIS2
  Backbone manufacturer: pIS2 derived from pRL-SV40 (Promega)
  Backbone size w/o insert (bp): 3700
  Vector type: Mammalian Expression, Luciferase
Growth in bacteria
  Bacterial resistance: Ampicillin, 100 μg/mL
  Growth temperature: 37°C
  Growth strain: DH5alpha
  Copy number: High Copy
Gene/Insert
  Gene/Insert name: GLCCI1 3'UTR mut (alt name: GLCCI1)
  Species: H. sapiens (human)
  Insert size (bp): 290
  Mutation: Mutations in microRNA recognition sites (seed matches): 3744-3749 and 3998-4003.
  GenBank ID: AK126731
  Entrez Gene: GLCCI1 (a.k.a. FAM117C, GCTR, GIG18, TSSN1)
  Cloning method: Restriction Enzyme; 5′ cloning site SacI (not destroyed); 3′ cloning site XbaI (not destroyed)
  Sequencing primers: 5′ EBV rev primer (GTGGTTTGTCCAAACTCATC)
Terms and licenses: Academic/Nonprofit Terms; Industry Terms: Not Available to Industry
Depositor comments: GLCCI1 3'UTR mutant in renilla luciferase reporter plasmid.
How to cite: pAG77 GLCCI1 3'UTR mut was a gift from David Bartel (Addgene plasmid # 12062 ; http://n2t.net/addgene:12062 ; RRID:Addgene_12062)
