[The description below was written by a language model from this plasmid's Addgene catalogue record and pLannotate feature annotations shown in this document.]
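Description:
pAG77 GLCCI1 3'UTR mut is a mammalian Renilla luciferase reporter plasmid built on pIS2, a derivative of the commercial pRL-SV40 vector, and used to test microRNA-mediated repression acting through a 3' untranslated region. It is maintained in E. coli as a high-copy plasmid through a ColE1/pUC-type origin and selected with ampicillin via the bla (β-lactamase) gene under its own promoter. It has no mammalian selection marker or episomal replication element in the annotated features, consistent with use in transient transfection.

The reporter unit is driven by the SV40 enhancer and early promoter, followed by a chimeric β-globin/immunoglobulin intron that improves expression, a T7 promoter that allows in vitro transcription, and the Renilla luciferase coding sequence. Downstream of the luciferase stop codon, a roughly 290 bp fragment of the human GLCCI1 3'UTR was inserted between SacI and XbaI sites, both retained. This fragment is not annotated in the feature table, but it corresponds to the unannotated stretch between the end of Rluc and the end of the 4,012 nt record. The SV40 polyadenylation signal lies near the start of the circular map; it is annotated on the minus strand, an orientation the record does not explain.

In this version, two microRNA seed-match sites in the UTR, at positions 3744-3749 and 3998-4003, have been mutated. The record does not state which microRNA is involved. The construct therefore serves as the site-disrupted control for a wild-type GLCCI1 UTR reporter. Comparing luciferase output between the two, typically normalised to a co-transfected firefly luciferase plasmid, shows how much repression depends on the intact seed matches.
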