Features (pLannotate 1.2.2; 9 found; start..end, strand, type, name):
     29..150     -  polyA_signal   SV40 poly(A) signal: SV40 polyadenylation signal
    173..241     -  CDS            large T antigen (fragment): large T antigen from SV40 (simian virus 40)
    283..387     +  promoter       AmpR promoter: bla
    388..1248    +  CDS            AmpR: β-lactamase; bla; confers resistance to ampicillin, carbenicillin, and related antibiotics
   1419..2007    +  rep_origin     ori: high-copy-number ColE1/pMB1/pBR322/pUC origin of replication
   2136..2493    +  promoter       SV40 promoter: SV40 enhancer and early promoter
   2563..2695    +  intron         chimeric intron: chimera between introns from human β-globin and immunoglobulin heavy chain genes
   2740..2758    +  promoter       T7 promoter: promoter for bacteriophage T7 RNA polymerase
   2768..3703    +  CDS            Rluc: luciferase from the anthozoan coelenterate Renilla reniformis (sea pansy)
>Addgene plasmid #12062 | pAG77 GLCCI1 3'UTR mut | depositor full sequence | sequence record 7207 | Author sequence
CTAGAGCGGCCGCTTCGAGCAGACATGATAAGATACATTGATGAGTTTGGACAAACCACAACTAGAATGC
AGTGAAAAAAATGCTTTATTTGTGAAATTTGTGATGCTATTGCTTTATTTGTAACCATTATAAGCTGCAA
TAAACAAGTTAACAACAACAATTGCATTCATTTTATGTTTCAGGTTCAGGGGGAGGTGTGGGAGGTTTTT
TAAAGCAAGTAAAACCTCTACAAATGTGGTAAAATCGATAAGGATCCAGGTGGCACTTTTCGGGGAAATG
TGCGCGGAACCCCTATTTGTTTATTTTTCTAAATACATTCAAATATGTATCCGCTCATGAGACAATAACC
CTGATAAATGCTTCAATAATATTGAAAAAGGAAGAGTATGAGTATTCAACATTTCCGTGTCGCCCTTATT
CCCTTTTTTGCGGCATTTTGCCTTCCTGTTTTTGCTCACCCAGAAACGCTGGTGAAAGTAAAAGATGCTG
AAGATCAGTTGGGTGCACGAGTGGGTTACATCGAACTGGATCTCAACAGCGGTAAGATCCTTGAGAGTTT
TCGCCCCGAAGAACGTTTTCCAATGATGAGCACTTTTAAAGTTCTGCTATGTGGCGCGGTATTATCCCGT
ATTGACGCCGGGCAAGAGCAACTCGGTCGCCGCATACACTATTCTCAGAATGACTTGGTTGAGTACTCAC
CAGTCACAGAAAAGCATCTTACGGATGGCATGACAGTAAGAGAATTATGCAGTGCTGCCATAACCATGAG
TGATAACACTGCGGCCAACTTACTTCTGACAACGATCGGAGGACCGAAGGAGCTAACCGCTTTTTTGCAC
AACATGGGGGATCATGTAACTCGCCTTGATCGTTGGGAACCGGAGCTGAATGAAGCCATACCAAACGACG
AGCGTGACACCACGATGCCTGTAGCAATGGCAACAACGTTGCGCAAACTATTAACTGGCGAACTACTTAC
TCTAGCTTCCCGGCAACAATTAATAGACTGGATGGAGGCGGATAAAGTTGCAGGACCACTTCTGCGCTCG
GCCCTTCCGGCTGGCTGGTTTATTGCTGATAAATCTGGAGCCGGTGAGCGTGGGTCTCGCGGTATCATTG
CAGCACTGGGGCCAGATGGTAAGCCCTCCCGTATCGTAGTTATCTACACGACGGGGAGTCAGGCAACTAT
GGATGAACGAAATAGACAGATCGCTGAGATAGGTGCCTCACTGATTAAGCATTGGTAACTGTCAGACCAA
GTTTACTCATATATACTTTAGATTGATTTAAAACTTCATTTTTAATTTAAAAGGATCTAGGTGAAGATCC
TTTTTGATAATCTCATGACCAAAATCCCTTAACGTGAGTTTTCGTTCCACTGAGCGTCAGACCCCGTAGA
AAAGATCAAAGGATCTTCTTGAGATCCTTTTTTTCTGCGCGTAATCTGCTGCTTGCAAACAAAAAAACCA
CCGCTACCAGCGGTGGTTTGTTTGCCGGATCAAGAGCTACCAACTCTTTTTCCGAAGGTAACTGGCTTCA
GCAGAGCGCAGATACCAAATACTGTTCTTCTAGTGTAGCCGTAGTTAGGCCACCACTTCAAGAACTCTGT
AGCACCGCCTACATACCTCGCTCTGCTAATCCTGTTACCAGTGGCTGCTGCCAGTGGCGATAAGTCGTGT
CTTACCGGGTTGGACTCAAGACGATAGTTACCGGATAAGGCGCAGCGGTCGGGCTGAACGGGGGGTTCGT
GCACACAGCCCAGCTTGGAGCGAACGACCTACACCGAACTGAGATACCTACAGCGTGAGCTATGAGAAAG
CGCCACGCTTCCCGAAGGGAGAAAGGCGGACAGGTATCCGGTAAGCGGCAGGGTCGGAACAGGAGAGCGC
ACGAGGGAGCTTCCAGGGGGAAACGCCTGGTATCTTTATAGTCCTGTCGGGTTTCGCCACCTCTGACTTG
AGCGTCGATTTTTGTGATGCTCGTCAGGGGGGCGGAGCCTATGGAAAAACGCCAGCAACGCGGCCTTTTT
ACGGTTCCTGGCCTTTTGCTGGCCTTTTGCTCACATGGCTCGACAGATCTGCGCAGCACCATGGCCTGAA
ATAACCTCTGAAAGAGGAACTTGGTTAGGTACCTTCTGAGGCGGAAAGAACCAGCTGTGGAATGTGTGTC
AGTTAGGGTGTGGAAAGTCCCCAGGCTCCCCAGCAGGCAGAAGTATGCAAAGCATGCATCTCAATTAGTC
AGCAACCAGGTGTGGAAAGTCCCCAGGCTCCCCAGCAGGCAGAAGTATGCAAAGCATGCATCTCAATTAG
TCAGCAACCATAGTCCCGCCCCTAACTCCGCCCATCCCGCCCCTAACTCCGCCCAGTTCCGCCCATTCTC
CGCCCCATGGCTGACTAATTTTTTTTATTTATGCAGAGGCCGAGGCCGCCTCGGCCTCTGAGCTATTCCA
GAAGTAGTGAGGAGGCTTTTTTGGAGGCCTAGGCTTTTGCAAAAAGCTTGATTCTTCTGACACAACAGTC
TCGAACTTAAGCTGCAGAAGTTGGTCGTGAGGCACTGGGCAGGTAAGTATCAAGGTTACAAGACAGGTTT
AAGGAGACCAATAGAAACTGGGCTTGTCGAGACAGAGAAGACTCTTGCGTTTCTGATAGGCACCTATTGG
TCTTACTGACATCCACTTTGCCTTTCTCTCCACAGGTGTCCACTCCCAGTTCAATTACAGCTCTTAAGGC
TAGAGTACTTAATACGACTCACTATAGGCTAGCCACCATGACTTCGAAAGTTTATGATCCAGAACAAAGG
AAACGGATGATAACTGGTCCGCAGTGGTGGGCCAGATGTAAACAAATGAATGTTCTTGATTCATTTATTA
ATTATTATGATTCAGAAAAACATGCAGAAAATGCTGTTATTTTTTTACATGGTAACGCGGCCTCTTCTTA
TTTATGGCGACATGTTGTGCCACATATTGAGCCAGTAGCGCGGTGTATTATACCAGACCTTATTGGTATG
GGCAAATCAGGCAAATCTGGTAATGGTTCTTATAGGTTACTTGATCATTACAAATATCTTACTGCATGGT
TTGAACTTCTTAATTTACCAAAGAAGATCATTTTTGTCGGCCATGATTGGGGTGCTTGTTTGGCATTTCA
TTATAGCTATGAGCATCAAGATAAGATCAAAGCAATAGTTCACGCTGAAAGTGTAGTAGATGTGATTGAA
TCATGGGATGAATGGCCTGATATTGAAGAAGATATTGCGTTGATCAAATCTGAAGAAGGAGAAAAAATGG
TTTTGGAGAATAACTTCTTCGTGGAAACCATGTTGCCATCAAAAATCATGAGAAAGTTAGAACCAGAAGA
ATTTGCAGCATATCTTGAACCATTCAAAGAGAAAGGTGAAGTTCGTCGTCCAACATTATCATGGCCTCGT
GAAATCCCGTTAGTAAAAGGTGGTAAACCTGACGTTGTACAAATTGTTAGGAATTATAATGCTTATCTAC
GTGCAAGTGATGATTTACCAAAAATGTTTATTGAATCGGACCCAGGATTCTTTTCCAATGCTATTGTTGA
AGGTGCCAAGAAGTTTCCTAATACTGAATTTGTCAAAGTAAAAGGTCTTCATTTTTCGCAAGAAGATGCA
CCTGATGAAATGGGAAAATATATCAAATCGTTCGTTGAGCGAGTTCTCAAAAATGAACAATAATTCTAGG
AGCTCTATTTTATGCATTTCCCTTTCCTCATTAGAATGCACATTCTTAGAATAAGAAGTGCATTCAATCC
TAGGAGAATGATAATCCTGGACATGGGTGAACATGAGGAGAACCAGCAAAATCTGTGGTGTTTGACATCA
CTTTGTCATGTGGTTACAAGTAAAACAACTGTTGCATTCACTGTTTCAACATGTGTACATGTGGCTTTTT
TAAAAGTTCAGGTGTTGCTCAGTAAAGGACTGTGACAATGTTGCAAATAAAGTGTTCAGTACTGGACTGT
ACATAAAGAATGCACATTGTGT
