>Addgene plasmid #12062 | pAG77 GLCCI1 3'UTR mut | addgene partial sequence | sequence record 18655 | 12062 with EBV-rev
CTGTCTGCTCGAGCGGCCGCTCTAGAACGCTAGACACAATGTGCATTCTTTATGTACAGTCCAGTACTGA
ACACTTTATTTGCAACATTGTCACAGTCCTTTACTGAGCAACACCTGAACTTTTAAAAAAGCCACATGTA
CACATGTTGAAACAGTGAATGCAACAGTTGTTTTACTTGTAACCACATGACAAAGTGATGTCAAACACCA
CAGATTTTGCTGGTTCTCCTCATGTTCACCCATGTCCAGGATTATCATTCTCCTAGGATTGAATGCACTT
CTTATTCTAAGAATGTGCATTCTAATGAGGAAAGGGAAATGCATAAAATAGAGCTCCTAGAATTATTGTT
CATTTTTGAGAACTCGCTCAACGAACGATTTGATATATTTTCCCATTTCATCAGGTGCATCTTCTTGCGA
AAAATGAAGACCTTTTACTTTGACAAATTCAGTATTAGGAAACTTCTTGGCACCTTCAACAATAGCATTG
GAAAAGAATCCTGGGTCCGATTCAATAAACATTTTTGGTAAATCATCACTTGCACGTAGATAAGCATTAT
AATTCCTAACAATTTGTACAACGTCAGGTTTACCACCTTTTACTAACGGGATTTCACGAGGCCATGATAA
TGTTGGACGACGAACTTCACCTTTCTCTTTGAATGGTTCAAGATATGCTGCAAATTCTTCTGGTTCTAAC
TTTCTCATGATTTTTGATGG
